>Addgene plasmid #45640 | pcDNA3 HA eIF4GI (1-1599) | addgene full sequence | sequence record 313648 | Addgene NGS Result
GACATTGATTATTGACTAGTTATTAATAGTAATCAATTACGGGGTCATTAGTTCATAGCCCATATATGGA
GTTCCGCGTTACATAACTTACGGTAAATGGCCCGCCTGGCTGACCGCCCAACGACCCCCGCCCATTGACG
TCAATAATGACGTATGTTCCCATAGTAACGCCAATAGGGACTTTCCATTGACGTCAATGGGTGGAGTATT
TACGGTAAACTGCCCACTTGGCAGTACATCAAGTGTATCATATGCCAAGTACGCCCCCTATTGACGTCAA
TGACGGTAAATGGCCCGCCTGGCATTATGCCCAGTACATGACCTTATGGGACTTTCCTACTTGGCAGTAC
ATCTACGTATTAGTCATCGCTATTACCATGGTGATGCGGTTTTGGCAGTACATCAATGGGCGTGGATAGC
GGTTTGACTCACGGGGATTTCCAAGTCTCCACCCCATTGACGTCAATGGGAGTTTGTTTTGGCACCAAAA
TCAACGGGACTTTCCAAAATGTCGTAACAACTCCGCCCCATTGACGCAAATGGGCGGTAGGCGTGTACGG
TGGGAGGTCTATATAAGCAGAGCTCTCTGGCTAACTAGAGAACCCACTGCTTACTGGCTTATCGAAATTA
ATACGACTCACTATAGGGAGACCCAAGCTTGCCACCATGGGATATCCATACGACGTCCCAGACTATGCTG
GAATGAACAAAGCTCCACAGTCCACAGGCCCCCCACCCGCCCCATCCCCCGGACTCCCACAGCCAGCGTT
TCCCCCGGGGCAGACAGCGCCGGTGGTGTTCAGTACGCCACAAGCGACACAAATGAACACGCCTTCTCAG
CCCCGCCAGCACTTCTACCCTAGCCGGGCCCAGCCCCCGAGCAGTGCAGCCTCCCGAGTGCAGAGTGCAG
CCCCTGCCCGCCCTGGCCCAGCTGCCCATGTCTACCCTGCTGGATCCCAAGTAATGATGATCCCTTCCCA
GATCTCCTACCCAGCCTCCCAGGGGGCCTACTACATCCCTGGACAGGGGCGTTCCACATACGTTGTCCCG
ACACAGCAGTACCCTGTGCAGCCAGGAGCCCCAGGCTTCTATCCAGGTGCAAGCCCTACAGAATTTGGGA
CCTACGCTGGCGCCTACTATCCAGCCCAAGGGGTGCAGCAGTTTCCCACTGGCGTGGCCCCCGCCCCAGT
TTTGATGAACCAGCCACCCCAGATTGCTCCCAAGAGGGAGCGTAAGACGATCCGAATTCGAGATCCAAAC
CAAGGAGGAAAGGATATCACAGAGGAGATCATGTCTGGGGCCCGCACTGCCTCCACACCCACCCCTCCCC
AGACGGGAGGCGGTCTGGAGCCTCAAGCTAATGGGGAGACGCCCCAGGTTGCTGTCATTGTCCGGCCAGA
TGACCGGTCACAGGGAGCAATCATTGCTGACCGGCCAGGGCTGCCTGGCCCAGAGCATAGCCCTTCAGAA
TCCCAGCCTTCGTCGCCTTCTCCGACCCCATCACCATCCCCAGTCTTGGAACCGGGGTCTGAGCCTAATC
TCGCAGTCCTCTCTATTCCTGGGGACACTATGACAACTATACAAATGTCTGTAGAAGAATCAACCCCCAT
CTCCCGTGAAACTGGGGAGCCATATCGCCTCTCTCCAGAACCCACTCCTCTCGCCGAACCCATACTGGAA
GTAGAAGTGACACTTAGCAAACCGGTTCCAGAATCTGAGTTTTCTTCCAGTCCTCTCCAGGCTCCCACCC
CTTTGGCATCTCACACAGTGGAAATTCATGAGCCTAATGGCATGGTCCCATCTGAAGATCTGGAACCAGA
GGTGGAGTCAAGCCCAGAGCTTGCTCCTCCCCCAGCTTGCCCCTCCGAATCCCCTGTGCCCATTGCTCCA
ACTGCCCAACCTGAGGAACTGCTCAACGGAGCCCCCTCGCCACCAGCTGTGGACTTAAGCCCAGTCAGTG
AGCCAGAGGAGCAGGCCAAGGAGGTGACAGCATCAGTGGCGCCCCCCACCATCCCCTCTGCTACTCCAGC
TACGGCTCCTTCAGCTACTTCCCCAGCTCAGGAGGAGGAAATGGAAGAAGAAGAAGAAGAGGAAGAAGGA
GAAGCAGGAGAAGCAGGAGAAGCTGAGAGTGAGAAAGGAGGAGAGGAACTGCTCCCCCCAGAGAGTACCC
CTATTCCAGCCAACTTGTCTCAGAATTTGGAGGCAGCAGCAGCCACTCAAGTGGCAGTATCTGTGCCAAA
GAGGAGACGGAAAATTAAGGAGCTAAATAAGAAGGAGGCTGTTGGAGACCTTCTGGATGCCTTCAAGGAG
GCGAACCCGGCAGTACCAGAGGTGGAAAATCAGCCTCCTGCAGGCAGCAATCCAGGCCCAGAGTCTGAGG
GCAGTGGTGTGCCCCCACGTCCTGAGGAAGCAGATGAGACCTGGGACTCAAAGGAAGACAAAATTCACAA
TGCTGAGAACATCCAGCCCGGGGAACAGAAGTATGAATATAAGTCAGATCAGTGGAAGCCTCTAAACCTA
GAGGAGAAAAAACGTTACGACCGTGAGTTCCTGCTTGGTTTTCAGTTCATCTTTGCCAGTATGCAGAAGC
CAGAGGGATTGCCACATATCAGTGACGTGGTGCTGGACAAGGCCAATAAAACACCACTGCGGCCACTGGA
TCCCACTAGACTACAAGGCATAAATTGTGGCCCAGACTTCACTCCATCCTTTGCCAACCTTGGCCGGACA
ACCCTTAGCACCCGTGGGCCCCCAAGGGGTGGGCCAGGTGGGGAGCTGCCCCGTGGGCCGGCTGGCCTGG
GACCCCGGCGCTCTCAGCAGGGACCCCGAAAAGAACCACGCAAGATCATTGCCACAGTGTTAATGACCGA
AGATATAAAACTGAACAAAGCAGAGAAAGCCTGGAAACCCAGCAGCAAGCGGACGGCGGCTGATAAGGAT
CGAGGGGAAGAAGATGCTGATGGCAGCAAAACCCAGGACCTATTCCGCAGGGTGCGCTCCATCCTGAATA
AACTGACACCCCAGATGTTCCAGCAGCTGATGAAGCAAGTGACGCAGCTGGCCATCGACACCGAGGAACG
CCTCAAAGGGGTCATTGACCTCATTTTTGAGAAGGCCATTTCAGAGCCCAACTTCTCTGTGGCCTATGCC
AACATGTGCCGCTGCCTCATGGCGCTGAAAGTGCCCACTACGGAAAAGCCAACAGTGACTGTGAACTTCC
GAAAGCTGTTGTTGAATCGATGTCAGAAGGAGTTTGAGAAAGACAAAGATGATGATGAGGTTTTTGAGAA
GAAGCAAAAAGAGATGGATGAAGCTGCTACGGCAGAGGAACGAGGACGCCTGAAGGAAGAGCTGGAAGAG
GCTCGGGACATAGCCCGGCGGCGCTCTTTAGGGAATATCAAGTTTATTGGAGAGTTGTTCAAACTGAAGA
TGTTAACAGAGGCAATAATGCATGACTGTGTGGTCAAACTGCTTAAGAACCATGATGAAGAGTCCCTTGA
GTGCCTTTGTCGTCTGCTCACCACCATTGGCAAAGACCTGGACTTTGAAAAAGCCAAGCCCCGAATGGAT
CAGTATTTCAACCAGATGGAAAAAATCATTAAAGAAAAGAAGACGTCATCCCGCATCCGCTTTATGCTGC
AGGACGTGCTGGATCTGCGAGGGAGCAATTGGGTGCCACGCCGAGGGGATCAGGGTCCCAAGACCATTGA
CCAGATCCATAAGGAGGCTGAGATGGAAGAACATCGAGAGCACATCAAAGTGCAGCAGCTCATGGCCAAG
GGCAGTGACAAGCGTCGGGGCGGTCCTCCAGGCCCTCCCATCAGCCGTGGACTTCCCCTTGTGGATGATG
GTGGCTGGAACACAGTTCCCATCAGCAAAGGTAGCCGCCCCATTGACACCTCACGACTCACCAAGATCAC
CAAGCCTGGCTCCATCGATTCTAACAACCAGCTCTTTGCACCTGGAGGGCGACTGAGCTGGGGCAAGGGC
AGCAGCGGAGGCTCAGGAGCCAAGCCCTCAGACGCAGCATCAGAAGCTGCTCGCCCAGCTACTAGTACTT
TGAATCGCTTCTCAGCCCTTCAACAAGCGGTACCCACAGAAAGCACAGATAATAGACGTGTGGTGCAGAG
GAGTAGCTTGAGCCGAGAACGAGGCGAGAAAGCTGGAGACCGAGGAGACCGCCTAGAGCGGAGTGAACGG
GGAGGGGACCGTGGGGACCGGCTTGATCGTGCGCGGACACCTGCTACCAAGCGGAGCTTCAGCAAGGAAG
TGGAGGAGCGGAGTAGAGAACGGCCCTCCCAGCCTGAGGGGCTGCGCAAGGCAGCTAGCCTCACGGAGGA
TCGGGACCGTGGGCGGGATGCCGTGAAGCGAGAAGCTGCCCTACCCCCAGTGAGCCCCCTGAAGGCGGCT
CTCTCTGAGGAGGAGTTAGAGAAGAAATCCAAGGCTATCATTGAGGAATATCTCCATCTCAATGACATGA
AAGAGGCAGTCCAGTGCGTGCAGGAGCTGGCCTCACCCTCCTTGCTCTTCATCTTTGTACGGCATGGTGT
CGAGTCTACGCTGGAGCGCAGTGCCATTGCTCGTGAGCATATGGGGCAGCTGCTGCACCAGCTGCTCTGT
GCTGGGCATCTGTCTACTGCTCAGTACTACCAAGGGTTGTATGAAATCTTGGAATTGGCTGAGGACATGG
AAATTGACATCCCCCACGTGTGGCTCTACCTAGCGGAACTGGTAACACCCATTCTGCAGGAAGGTGGGGT
GCCCATGGGGGAGCTGTTCAGGGAGATTACAAAGCCTCTGAGACCGTTGGGCAAAGCTGCTTCCCTGTTG
CTGGAGATCCTGGGCCTCCTGTGCAAAAGCATGGGTCCTAAAAAGGTGGGGACGCTGTGGCGAGAAGCCG
GGCTTAGCTGGAAGGAATTTCTACCTGAAGGCCAGGACATTGGTGCATTCGTCGCTGAACAGAAGGTGGA
GTATACCCTGGGAGAGGAGTCGGAAGCCCCTGGCCAGAGGGCACTCCCCTCCGAGGAGCTGAACAGGCAG
CTGGAGAAGCTGCTGAAGGAGGGCAGCAGTAACCAGCGGGTGTTCGACTGGATAGAGGCCAACCTGAGTG
AGCAGCAGATAGTATCCAACACGTTAGTTCGAGCCCTCATGACGGCTGTCTGCTATTCTGCAATTATTTT
TGAGACTCCCCTCCGAGTGGACGTTGCAGTGCTGAAAGCGCGAGCGAAGCTGCTGCAGAAATACCTGTGT
GACGAGCAGAAGGAGCTACAGGCGCTCTACGCCCTCCAGGCCCTTGTAGTGACCTTAGAACAGCCTCCCA
ACCTGCTGCGGATGTTCTTTGACGCACTGTATGACGAGGACGTGGTGAAGGAGGATGCCTTCTACAGTTG
GGAGAGTAGCAAGGACCCCGCTGAGCAGCAGGGCAAGGGTGTGGCCCTTAAATCTGTCACAGCCTTCTTC
AAGTGGCTCCGTGAAGCAGAGGAGGAGTCTGACCACAACTGATAAATAAAACTCGAGCATGCATCTAGAG
GGCCCTATTCTATAGTGTCACCTAAATGCTAGAGCTCGCTGATCAGCCTCGACTGTGCCTTCTAGTTGCC
AGCCATCTGTTGTTTGCCCCTCCCCCGTGCCTTCCTTGACCCTGGAAGGTGCCACTCCCACTGTCCTTTC
CTAATAAAATGAGGAAATTGCATCGCATTGTCTGAGTAGGTGTCATTCTATTCTGGGGGGTGGGGTGGGG
CAGGACAGCAAGGGGGAGGATTGGGAAGACAATAGCAGGCATGCTGGGGATGCGGTGGGCTCTATGGCTT
CTGAGGCGGAAAGAACCAGCTGGGGCTCTAGGGGGTATCCCC
[124 nt withheld, positions 5853-5976]
C
[91 nt withheld, positions 5978-6068]
A
[49 nt withheld, positions 6070-6118]
CCTTTGACGTTGGAGTCCACGTTCTTT
[37 nt withheld, positions 6146-6182]
ACCCTATCTCGGTCTATTCTTTTGATTTATAAGGGATTTTGCCGATTTCGGCCTATTGGTTAAAAAATGA
GCTGATTTAACAAAAATTTAACGCGAATTAATTCTGTGGAATGTGTGTCAGTTAGGGTGTGGAAAGTCCC
CAGGCTCCCCAGCAGGCAGAAGTATGCAAAGCATGCATCTCAATTAGTCAGCAACCAGGTGTGGAAAGTC
CCCAGGCTCCCCAGCAGGCAGAAGTATGCAAAGCATGCATCTCAATTAGTCAGCAACCATAGTCCCGCCC
CTAACTCCGCCCATCCCGCCCCTAACTCCGCCCAGTTCCGCCCATTCTCCGCCCCATGGCTGACTAATTT
TTTTTATTTATGCAGAGGCCGAGGCCGCCTCTGCCTCTGAGCTATTCCAGAAGTAGTGAGGAGGCTTTTT
TGGAGGCCTAGGCTTTTGCAAAAAGCTCCCGGGAGCTTGTATATCCATTTTCGGATCTGATCAAGAGACA
GGATGAGGATCGTTTCGCATGATTGAACAAGATGGATTGCACGCAGGTTCTCCGGCCGCTTGGGTGGAGA
GGCTATTCGGCTATGACTGGGCACAACAGACAATCGGCTGCTCTGATGCCGCCGTGTTCCGGCTGTCAGC
GCAGGGGCGCCCGGTTCTTTTTGTCAAGACCGACCTGTCCGGTGCCCTGAATGAACTGCAGGACGAGGCA
GCGCGGCTATCGTGGCTGGCCACGACGGGCGTTCCTTGCGCAGCTGTGCTCGACGTTGTCACTGAAGCGG
GAAGGGACTGGCTGCTATTGGGCGAAGTGCCGGGGCAGGATCTCCTGTCATCTCACCTTGCTCCTGCCGA
GAAAGTATCCATCATGGCTGATGCAATGCGGCGGCTGCATACGCTTGATCCGGCTACCTGCCCATTCGAC
CACCAAGCGAAACATCGCATCGAGCGAGCACGTACTCGGATGGAAGCCGGTCTTGTCGATCAGGATGATC
TGGACGAAGAGCATCAGGGGCTCGCGCCAGCCGAACTGTTCGCCAGGCTCAAGGCGCGCATGCCCGACGG
CGAGGATCTCGTCGTGACCCATGGCGATGCCTGCTTGCCGAATATCATGGTGGAAAATGGCCGCTTTTCT
GGATTCATCGACTGTGGCCGGCTGGGTGTGGCGGACCGCTATCAGGACATAGCGTTGGCTACCCGTGATA
TTGCTGAAGAGCTTGGCGGCGAATGGGCTGACCGCTTCCTCGTGCTTTACGGTATCGCCGCTCCCGATTC
GCAGCGCATCGCCTTCTATCGCCTTCTTGACGAGTTCTTCTGAGCGGGACTCTGGGGTTCGAAATGACCG
ACCAAGCGACGCCCAACCTGCCATCACGAGATTTCGATTCCACCGCCGCCTTCTATGAAAGGTTGGGCTT
CGGAATCGTTTTCCGGGACGCCGGCTGGATGATCCTCCAGCGCGGGGATCTCATGCTGGAGTTCTTCGCC
CACCCCAACTTGTTTATTGCAGCTTATAATGGTTACAAATAAAGCAATAGCATCACAAATTTCACAAATA
AAGCATTTTTTTCACTGCATTCTAGTTGTGGTTTGTCCAAACTCATCAATGTATCTTATCATGTCTGTAT
ACCGTCGACCTCTAGCTAGAGCTTGGCGTAATCATGGTCATAGCTGTTTCCTGTGTGAAATTGTTATCCG
CTCACAATTCCACACAACATACGAGCCGGAAGCATAAAGTGTAAAGCCTGGGGTGCCTAATGAGTGAGCT
AACTCACATTAATTGCGTTGCGCTCACTGCCCGCTTTCCAGTCGGGAAACCTGTCGTGCCAGCTGCATTA
ATGAATCGGCCAACGCGCGGGGAGAGGCGGTTTGCGTATTGGGCGCTCTTCCGCTTCCTCGCTCACTGAC
TCGCTGCGCTCGGTCGTTCGGCTGCGGCGAGCGGTATCAGCTCACTCAAAGGCGGTAATACGGTTATCCA
CAGAATCAGGGGATAACGCAGGAAAGAACATGTGAGCAAAAGGCCAGCAAAAGGCCAGGAACCGTAAAAA
GGCCGCGTTGCTGGCGTTTTTCCATAGGCTCCGCCCCCCTGACGAGCATCACAAAAATCGACGCTCAAGT
CAGAGGTGGCGAAACCCGACAGGACTATAAAGATACCAGGCGTTTCCCCCTGGAAGCTCCCTCGTGCGCT
CTCCTGTTCCGACCCTGCCGCTTACCGGATACCTGTCCGCCTTTCTCCCTTCGGGAAGCGTGGCGCTTTC
TCATAGCTCACGCTGTAGGTATCTCAGTTCGGTGTAGGTCGTTCGCTCCAAGCTGGGCTGTGTGCACGAA
CCCCCCGTTCAGCCCGACCGCTGCGCCTTATCCGGTAACTATCGTCTTGAGTCCAACCCGGTAAGACACG
ACTTATCGCCACTGGCAGCAGCCACTGGTAACAGGATTAGCAGAGCGAGGTATGTAGGCGGTGCTACAGA
GTTCTTGAAGTGGTGGCCTAACTACGGCTACACTAGAAGAACAGTATTTGGTATCTGCGCTCTGCTGAAG
CCAGTTACCTTCGGAAAAAGAGTTGGTAGCTCTTGATCCGGCAAACAAACCACCGCTGGTAGCGGTGGTT
TTTTTGTTTGCAAGCAGCAGATTACGCGCAGAAAAAAAGGATCTCAAGAAGATCCTTTGATCTTTTCTAC
GGGGTCTGACGCTCAGTGGAACGAAAACTCACGTTAAGGGATTTTGGTCATGAGATTATCAAAAAGGATC
TTCACCTAGATCCTTTTAAATTAAAAATGAAGTTTTAAATCAATCTAAAGTATATATGAGTAAACTTGGT
CTGACAGTTACCAATGCTTAATCAGTGAGGCACCTATCTCAGCGATCTGTCTATTTCGTTCATCCATAGT
TGCCTGACTCCCCGTCGTGTAGATAACTACGATACGGGAGGGCTTACCATCTGGCCCCAGTGCTGCAATG
ATACCGCGAGACCCACGCTCACCGGCTCCAGATTTATCAGCAATAAACCAGCCAGCCGGAAGGGCCGAGC
GCAGAAGTGGTCCTGCAACTTTATCCGCCTCCATCCAGTCTATTAATTGTTGCCGGGAAGCTAGAGTAAG
TAGTTCGCCAGTTAATAGTTTGCGCAACGTTGTTGCCATTGCTACAGGCATCGTGGTGTCACGCTCGTCG
TTTGGTATGGCTTCATTCAGCTCCGGTTCCCAACGATCAAGGCGAGTTACATGATCCCCCATGTTGTGCA
AAAAAGCGGTTAGCTCCTTCGGTCCTCCGATCGTTGTCAGAAGTAAGTTGGCCGCAGTGTTATCACTCAT
GGTTATGGCAGCACTGCATAATTCTCTTACTGTCATGCCATCCGTAAGATGCTTTTCTGTGACTGGTGAG
TACTCAACCAAGTCATTCTGAGAATAGTGTATGCGGCGACCGAGTTGCTCTTGCCCGGCGTCAATACGGG
ATAATACCGCGCCACATAGCAGAACTTTAAAAGTGCTCATCATTGGAAAACGTTCTTCGGGGCGAAAACT
CTCAAGGATCTTACCGCTGTTGAGATCCAGTTCGATGTAACCCACTCGTGCACCCAACTGATCTTCAGCA
TCTTTTACTTTCACCAGCGTTTCTGGGTGAGCAAAAACAGGAAGGCAAAATGCCGCAAAAAAGGGAATAA
GGGCGACACGGAAATGTTGAATACTCATACTCTTCCTTTTTCAATATTATTGAAGCATTTATCAGGGTTA
TTGTCTCATGAGCGGATACATATTTGAATGTATTTAGAAAAATAAACAAATAGGGGTTCCGCGCACATTT
CCCCGAAAAGTGCCACCTGACGTCGACGGATCGGGAGATCTCCCGATCCCCTATGGTGCACTCTCAGTAC
AATCTGCTCTGATGCCGCATAGTTAAGCCAGTATCTGCTCCCTGCTTGTGTGTTGGAGGTCGCTGAGTAG
TGCGCGAGCAAAATTTAAGCTACAACAAGGCAAGGCTTGACCGACAATTGCATGAAGAATCTGCTTAGGG
TTAGGCGTTTTGCGCTGCTTCGCGATGTACGGGCCAGATATACGCGTT
Features (pLannotate 1.2.2; 21 found; start..end, strand, type, name):
      1..380     +  enhancer       CMV enhancer: human cytomegalovirus immediate early enhancer
    381..584     +  promoter       CMV promoter: human cytomegalovirus (CMV) immediate early promoter
    580..613     +  LTR            5' LTR (truncated) (fragment): truncated 5' long terminal repeat (LTR) from HIV-1
    629..647     +  promoter       T7 promoter: promoter for bacteriophage T7 RNA polymerase
    703..5499    +  CDS            EIF4G1: IF4G1_HUMAN - Also known as EIF4F, EIF4G, EIF4GI. Experimental evidence at protein level: Swiss-Prot protein existence level 1. Component of the protein complex eIF4F, which is involved in the recognition of the mRNA cap, ATP-dependent unwinding of 5'-terminal secondary structure and recruitment of mRNA to the ribosome. As a member of the eIF4F complex, required for endoplasmic reticulum stress- induced ATF4 mRNA translation (PubMed:29062139). From Homo sapiens (Human).
   5539..5557    -  promoter       SP6 promoter: promoter for bacteriophage SP6 RNA polymerase
   5583..5807    +  polyA_signal   bGH poly(A) signal: bovine growth hormone polyadenylation signal
   5811..5832    +  promoter       SV40 promoter (fragment): SV40 enhancer and early promoter
   5853..6281    +  rep_origin     f1 ori (sequence partly withheld): f1 bacteriophage origin of replication; arrow indicates direction of (+) strand synthesis
   6295..6624    +  promoter       SV40 promoter: SV40 enhancer and early promoter
   6691..7482    +  CDS            neo: KKA2_KLEPN - Also known as kan, nptII. Experimental evidence at protein level: Swiss-Prot protein existence level 1. Resistance to kanamycin, neomycin, paromomycin, ribostamycin, butirosin and gentamicin B. From Klebsiella pneumoniae.
   7506..7664    +  CDS            ble (fragment): BLE_KLEPN - Experimental evidence at protein level: Swiss-Prot protein existence level 1. Binding protein with a strong affinity to the bleomycin family of antibiotics. Binds to CL990; an antimitotic-antibiotic compound. From Klebsiella pneumoniae.
   7659..7780    +  polyA_signal   SV40 poly(A) signal: SV40 polyadenylation signal
   7853..7869    -  protein_bind   lac operator: The lac repressor binds to the lac operator to inhibit transcription in E. coli. This inhibition can be relieved by adding lactose or isopropyl-β-D-thiogalactopyranoside (IPTG). lac repressor encoded by lacI
   7877..7907    -  promoter       lac promoter: promoter for the E. coli lac operon
   7922..7943    -  protein_bind   CAP binding site: CAP binding activates transcription in the presence of cAMP. E. coli catabolite activator protein
   7956..8048    -  CDS            lacI (fragment): lac repressor; lacI; The lac repressor binds to the lac operator to inhibit transcription in E. coli. This inhibition can be relieved by adding lactose or isopropyl-β-D-thiogalactopyranoside (IPTG).
   8231..8819    -  rep_origin     ori: high-copy-number ColE1/pMB1/pBR322/pUC origin of replication
   8990..9850    -  CDS            AmpR: β-lactamase; bla; confers resistance to ampicillin, carbenicillin, and related antibiotics
   9851..9955    -  promoter       AmpR promoter: bla
  10014..10066   -  misc_feature   bom (fragment): basis of mobility region from pBR322
