[The description below was written by a language model from this plasmid's Addgene catalogue record and pLannotate feature annotations shown in this document.]
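Description:
pcDNA3 HA eIF4GI (1-1599) is a mammalian expression plasmid built on the Invitrogen pcDNA3 backbone, carrying full-length human eIF4GI (EIF4G1, transcript variant 2; residues 1–1599) with an N-terminal HA epitope tag. The roughly 4.9 kb insert sits between the HindIII and XhoI sites of the polylinker, giving a sequenced plasmid of about 10.2 kb. Transcription in mammalian cells is driven by the cytomegalovirus immediate-early enhancer and promoter and terminated by the bovine growth hormone polyadenylation signal. T7 and SP6 phage promoters flank the insert, so RNA could in principle also be made in vitro. The feature table annotates the EIF4G1 coding region but not the HA tag as a separate feature; the tag is stated in the catalogue fields. A short "HIV-1 LTR" hit next to the CMV promoter and the small ble, lacI and bom fragments appear to be partial backbone matches rather than functional elements.

For propagation in E. coli the plasmid has a ColE1/pUC-type origin and a β-lactamase gene for ampicillin selection. The annotation describes this origin as high copy, whereas the catalogue lists the plasmid as low copy. An f1 origin is also present. A separate SV40 early promoter–neo–SV40 poly(A) cassette allows G418 selection of stably transfected mammalian cells.

The depositor notes an M432V difference from the reference protein, located between the PABP- and eIF4E-binding sites and reported not to affect translation factor function. eIF4GI is the scaffold subunit of the cap-binding eIF4F complex. The construct suits expression and HA-based detection or pull-down of the protein in studies of translation initiation, such as the associated work on how eIF4GI RNA binding supports eIF4E interaction with the mRNA cap.
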