Addgene plasmid #45640: pcDNA3 HA eIF4GI (1-1599)
Depositing lab: Nahum Sonenberg. Depositing organization: McGill University. Publication: Requirement of RNA binding of mammalian eukaryotic translation initiation factor 4GI (eIF4GI) for efficient interaction of eIF4E with the mRNA cap. Yanagiya A, Svitkin YV, Shibata S, Mikami S, Imataka H, Sonenberg N. Mol Cell Biol. 2009 Mar;29(6):1661-9. doi: 10.1128/MCB.01187-08. Epub 2008 Dec 29. PubMed 19114555.
Backbone
  Vector backbone: pcDNA3
  Backbone manufacturer: Invitrogen
  Backbone size w/o insert (bp): 5400
  Vector type: Mammalian Expression
  Selectable markers: Neomycin (select with G418)
Growth in bacteria
  Bacterial resistance: Ampicillin, 100 μg/mL
  Growth temperature: 37°C
  Growth strain: DH5alpha
  Copy number: Low Copy
Gene/Insert
  Gene/Insert name: eIF4GI transcript variant 2
  Species: H. sapiens (human)
  Insert size (bp): 4900
  GenBank ID: NM_198241
  Entrez Gene: EIF4G1 (a.k.a. EIF-4G1, EIF4F, EIF4G, EIF4GI, P220, PARK18)
  Promoter: CMV
  Tag / fusion protein: HA (N terminal on insert)
  Cloning method: Restriction Enzyme; 5′ cloning site HindIII (not destroyed); 3′ cloning site XhoI (not destroyed)
  Sequencing primers: 5′ CMV-F; 3′ BGH-rev
Terms and licenses: Academic/Nonprofit Terms; Industry Terms: Not Available to Industry
Depositor comments: For diagnostic digest, an additional PvuI digestion is necessary to distinguish the insert from the vector because of their similar sizes. The EIF4G1 translation contains M432V compared to NP_937884 (NM_198241.2); however the nucleotide change resulting in the amino acid change is more conserved between species, and it is located between functional domains of eIF4G1 (PABP-binding site and eIF4E-binding site), and does not affect its function as a translational factor
How to cite: pcDNA3 HA eIF4GI (1-1599) was a gift from Nahum Sonenberg (Addgene plasmid # 45640 ; http://n2t.net/addgene:45640 ; RRID:Addgene_45640)
