>Addgene plasmid #45640 | pcDNA3 HA eIF4GI (1-1599) | addgene partial sequence | sequence record 65000 | CMV-F 5'-CGCAAATGGGCGGTAGGCGTG-3'
AGCAGAGCTCTCTGGCTAACTAGAGAACCCACTGCTTACTGGCTTATCGAAATTAATACGACTCACTATA
GGGAGACCCAAGCTTGCCACCATGGGATATCCATACGACGTCCCAGACTATGCTGGAATGAACAAAGCTC
CACAGTCCACAGGCCCCCCACCCGCCCCATCCCCCGGACTCCCACAGCCAGCGTTTCCCCCGGGGCAGAC
AGCGCCGGTGGTGTTCAGTACGCCACAAGCGACACAAATGAACACGCCTTCTCAGCCCCGCCAGCACTTC
TACCCTAGCCGGGCCCAGCCCCCGAGCAGTGCAGCCTCCCGAGTGCAGAGTGCAGCCCCTGCCCGCCCTG
GCCCAGCTGCCCATGTCTACCCTGCTGGATCCCAAGTAATGATGATCCCTTCCCAGATCTCCTACCCAGC
CTCCCAGGGGGCCTACTACATCCCTGGACAGGGGCGTTCCACATACGTTGTCCCGACACAGCAGTACCCT
GTGCAGCCAGGAGCCCCAGGCTTCTATCCAGGTGCAAGCCCTACAGAATTTGGGACCTACGCTGGCGCCT
ACTATCCAGCCCAAGGGGTGCAGCAGTTTCCCACTGGCGTGGCCCCCGCCCCAGTTTTGATGAACCAGCC
ACCCCAGATTGCTCCCAAGAGGGAGCGTAAGACGATCCGAATTCGAGATCCAAACCAAGGAGGAAAGGAT
ATCACAGAGGAGATCATGTCTGGGGCCCGCACTGCCTCCACACCCACCCCTCCCCAGACGGGAGGCGGTC
TGGAGCCTCAAGCTAATGGGGAGACGCCCCAGGTTGCTGTCATTGTCCGGCCAGATGACCGGTCACAGGG
AGCAATCATTGCTGACCGGCCAGGGCTGCCTGG
