>Addgene plasmid #45640 | pcDNA3 HA eIF4GI (1-1599) | addgene partial sequence | sequence record 66134 | BGH-rev 5'-TAGAAGGCACAGTCGAGG-3'
CTATAGAATAGGGCCCTCTAGATGCATGCTCGAGTTTTATTTATCAGTTGTGGTCAGACTCCTCCTCTGC
TTCACGGAGCCACTTGAAGAAGGCTGTGACAGATTTAAGGGCCACACCCTTGCCCTGCTGCTCAGCGGGG
TCCTTGCTACTCTCCCAACTGTAGAAGGCATCCTCCTTCACCACGTCCTCGTCATACAGTGCGTCAAAGA
ACATCCGCAGCAGGTTGGGAGGCTGTTCTAAGGTCACTACAAGGGCCTGGAGGGCGTAGAGCGCCTGTAG
CTCCTTCTGCTCGTCACACAGGTATTTCTGCAGCAGCTTCGCTCGCGCTTTCAGCACTGCAACGTCCACT
CGGAGGGGAGTCTCAAAAATAATTGCAGAATAGCAGACAGCCGTCATGAGGGCTCGAACTAACGTGTTGG
ATACTATCTGCTGCTCACTCAGGTTGGCCTCTATCCAGTCGAACACCCGCTGGTTACTGCTGCCCTCCTT
CAGCAGCTTCTCCAGCTGCCTGTTCAGCTCCTCGGAGGGGAGTGCCCTCTGGCCAGGGGCTTCCGACTCC
TCTCCCAGGGTATACTCCACCTTCTGTTCAGCGACGAATGCACCAATGTCCTGGCCTTCAGGTAGAAATT
CCTTCCAGCTAAGCCCGGCTTCTCGCCACAGCGTCCCCACCTTTTTAGGACCCATGCTTTTGCACAGGAG
GCCCAGGATCTCCAGCAACAGGGAAGCAGCTTTGCCCAACGGTCTCAGAGGCTTTGTAATCTCCCTGAAC
AGCTCCCCCATGGGCACCCCACCTTCCTGCAGAATGGGTGTTACCAGTTCCGCTAGGTAGAGCCACACGT
GGGGGATGTCAATTTCCATGTCCTCAGCCAATTCCAAGATTTCATACAACCCTTGGTAGTACTGAGCAGT
AGACAGATGCCCAGCACAGAGC
